>Addgene plasmid #148433 | pCIneo-RLuc-6xbsMS2-8xlet7_AC | depositor full sequence | sequence record 290881 | Full Sequence
TCAATATTGGCCATTAGCCATATTATTCATTGGTTATATAGCATAAATCAATATTGGCTATTGGCCATTG
CATACGTTGTATCTATATCATAATATGTACATTTATATTGGCTCATGTCCAATATGACCGCCATGTTGGC
ATTGATTATTGACTAGTTATTAATAGTAATCAATTACGGGGTCATTAGTTCATAGCCCATATATGGAGTT
CCGCGTTACATAACTTACGGTAAATGGCCCGCCTGGCTGACCGCCCAACGACCCCCGCCCATTGACGTCA
ATAATGACGTATGTTCCCATAGTAACGCCAATAGGGACTTTCCATTGACGTCAATGGGTGGAGTATTTAC
GGTAAACTGCCCACTTGGCAGTACATCAAGTGTATCATATGCCAAGTCCGCCCCCTATTGACGTCAATGA
CGGTAAATGGCCCGCCTGGCATTATGCCCAGTACATGACCTTACGGGACTTTCCTACTTGGCAGTACATC
TACGTATTAGTCATCGCTATTACCATGGTGATGCGGTTTTGGCAGTACACCAATGGGCGTGGATAGCGGT
TTGACTCACGGGGATTTCCAAGTCTCCACCCCATTGACGTCAATGGGAGTTTGTTTTGGCACCAAAATCA
ACGGGACTTTCCAAAATGTCGTAACAACTGCGATCGCCCGCCCCGTTGACGCAAATGGGCGGTAGGCGTG
TACGGTGGGAGGTCTATATAAGCAGAGCTCGTTTAGTGAACCGTCAGATCACTAGAAGCTTTATTGCGGT
AGTTTATCACAGTTAAATTGCTAACGCAGTCAGTGCTTCTGACACAACAGTCTCGAACTTAAGCTGCAGT
GACTCTCTTAAGGTAGCCTTGCAGAAGTTGGTCGTGAGGCACTGGGCAGGTAAGTATCAAGGTTACAAGA
CAGGTTTAAGGAGACCAATAGAAACTGGGCTTGTCGAGACAGAGAAGACTCTTGCGTTTCTGATAGGCAC
CTATTGGTCTTACTGACATCCACTTTGCCTTTCTCTCCACAGGTGTCCACTCCCAGTTCAATTACAGCTC
TTAAGGCTAGAGTACTTAATACGACTCACTATAGGCTAGCCACCATGGCTTCCAAGGTGTACGACCCCGA
GCAACGCAAACGCATGATCACTGGGCCTCAGTGGTGGGCTCGCTGCAAGCAAATGAACGTGCTGGACTCC
TTCATCAACTACTATGATTCCGAGAAGCACGCCGAGAACGCCGTGATTTTTCTGCATGGTAACGCTGCCT
CCAGCTACCTGTGGAGGCACGTCGTGCCTCACATCGAGCCCGTGGCTAGATGCATCATCCCTGATCTGAT
CGGAATGGGTAAGTCCGGCAAGAGCGGGAATGGCTCATATCGCCTCCTGGATCACTACAAGTACCTCACC
GCTTGGTTCGAGCTGCTGAACCTTCCAAAGAAAATCATCTTTGTGGGCCACGACTGGGGGGCTTGTCTGG
CCTTTCACTACTCCTACGAGCACCAAGACAAGATCAAGGCCATCGTCCATGCTGAGAGTGTCGTGGACGT
GATCGAGTCCTGGGACGAGTGGCCTGACATCGAGGAGGATATCGCCCTGATCAAGAGCGAAGAGGGCGAG
AAAATGGTGCTTGAGAATAACTTCTTCGTCGAGACCATGCTCCCAAGCAAGATCATGCGGAAACTGGAGC
CTGAGGAGTTCGCTGCCTACCTGGAGCCATTCAAGGAGAAGGGCGAGGTTAGACGGCCTACCCTCTCCTG
GCCTCGCGAGATCCCTCTCGTTAAGGGAGGCAAGCCCGACGTCGTCCAGATTGTCCGCAACTACAACGCC
TACCTTCGGGCCAGCGACGATCTGCCTAAGATGTTCATCGAGTCCGACCCTGGGTTCTTTTCCAACGCTA
TTGTCGAGGGAGCTAAGAAGTTCCCTAACACCGAGTTCGTGAAGGTGAAGGGCCTCCACTTCAGCCAGGA
GGACGCTCCAGATGAAATGGGTAAGTACATCAAGAGCTTCGTGGAGCGCGTGCTGAAGAACGAGCAGTAA
TTCTAGCCGACTCACTATAGGGCGAATTGGCGGAAGGCCGTCAAGGCCGCATCAACGAGCTCTCTAGACT
GTAGAAAACATGAGGATCACCCATGTCTGCTGGACGACTGTAGAAAACATGAGGATCACCCATGTCTGCT
GTCTAGCTGTAGAAAACATGAGGATCACCCATGTCTGCTGGACGACTGTAGAAAACATGAGGATCACCCA
TGTCTGCTGTCTAGCTGTAGAAAACATGAGGATCACCCATGTCTGCTGGACGACTGTAGAAAACATGAGG
ATCACCCATGTCTGCTGGGCCCGCTTCGTGGTTCTGGCGATCGATCGAGACTATACAAGGATCTACCTCA
GTCGAGACTATACAAGGATCTACCTCAGTCGAGACTATACAAGGATCTACCTCAGTCGAGACTATACAAG
GATCTACCTCAGTCGAGACTATACAAGGATCTACCTCAGTCGAGACTATACAAGGATCTACCTCAGTCGA
GACTATACAAGGATCTACCTCAGTCGAGACTATACAAGGATCTACCTCAGTCGACGCGGCCGCTGGCCGC
CTCGAGGCGGCCGCTTCCCTTTAGTGAGGGTTAATGCTTCGAGAAATCCGATAAGGATCGATCCGGGCTG
GCGTAATAGCGAAGAGGCCCGCACCGATCGCCCTTCCCAACAGTTGCGCAGCCTGAATGGCGAATGG
[124 nt withheld, positions 2728-2851]
C
[91 nt withheld, positions 2853-2943]
A
[49 nt withheld, positions 2945-2993]
CCTTTGACGTTGGAGTCCACGTTCTTT
[37 nt withheld, positions 3021-3057]
ACCCTATCTCGGTCTATTCTTTTGATTTATAAGGGATTTTGCCGATTTCGGCCTATTGGTTAAAAAATGA
GCTGATTTAACAAAAATTTAACGCGAATTTTAACAAAATATTAACGCTTACAATTTCCTGATGCGGTATT
TTCTCCTTACGCATCTGTGCGGTATTTCACACCGCATACGCGGATCTGCGCAGCACCATGGCCTGAAATA
ACCTCTGAAAGAGGAACTTGGTTAGGTACCTTCTGAGGCGGAAAGAACCAGCTGTGGAATGTGTGTCAGT
TAGGGTGTGGAAAGTCCCCAGGCTCCCCAGCAGGCAGAAGTATGCAAAGCATGCATCTCAATTAGTCAGC
AACCAGGTGTGGAAAGTCCCCAGGCTCCCCAGCAGGCAGAAGTATGCAAAGCATGCATCTCAATTAGTCA
GCAACCATAGTCCCGCCCCTAACTCCGCCCATCCCGCCCCTAACTCCGCCCAGTTCCGCCCATTCTCCGC
CCCATGGCTGACTAATTTTTTTTATTTATGCAGAGGCCGAGGCCGCCTCGGCCTCTGAGCTATTCCAGAA
GTAGTGAGGAGGCTTTTTTGGAGGCCTAGGCTTTTGCAAAAAGCTTGATTCTTCTGACACAACAGTCTCG
AACTTAAGGCTAGAGCCACCATGATTGAACAAGATGGATTGCACGCAGGTTCTCCGGCCGCTTGGGTGGA
GAGGCTATTCGGCTATGACTGGGCACAACAGACAATCGGCTGCTCTGATGCCGCCGTGTTCCGGCTGTCA
GCGCAGGGGCGCCCGGTTCTTTTTGTCAAGACCGACCTGTCCGGTGCCCTGAATGAACTGCAGGACGAGG
CAGCGCGGCTATCGTGGCTGGCCACGACGGGCGTTCCTTGCGCAGCTGTGCTCGACGTTGTCACTGAAGC
GGGAAGGGACTGGCTGCTATTGGGCGAAGTGCCGGGGCAGGATCTCCTGTCATCTCACCTTGCTCCTGCC
GAGAAAGTATCCATCATGGCTGATGCAATGCGGCGGCTGCATACGCTTGATCCGGCTACCTGCCCATTCG
ACCACCAAGCGAAACATCGCATCGAGCGAGCACGTACTCGGATGGAAGCCGGTCTTGTCGATCAGGATGA
TCTGGACGAAGAGCATCAGGGGCTCGCGCCAGCCGAACTGTTCGCCAGGCTCAAGGCGCGCATGCCCGAC
GGCGAGGATCTCGTCGTGACCCATGGCGATGCCTGCTTGCCGAATATCATGGTGGAAAATGGCCGCTTTT
CTGGATTCATCGACTGTGGCCGGCTGGGTGTGGCGGACCGCTATCAGGACATAGCGTTGGCTACCCGTGA
TATTGCTGAAGAGCTTGGCGGCGAATGGGCTGACCGCTTCCTCGTGCTTTACGGTATCGCCGCTCCCGAT
TCGCAGCGCATCGCCTTCTATCGCCTTCTTGACGAGTTCTTCTGAGCGGGACTCTGGGGTTCGAAATGAC
CGACCAAGCGACGCCCAACCTGCCATCACGATGGCCGCAATAAAATATCTTTATTTTCATTACATCTGTG
TGTTGGTTTTTTGTGTGAATCGATAGCGATAAGGATCCGCGTATGGTGCACTCTCAGTACAATCTGCTCT
GATGCCGCATAGTTAAGCCAGCCCCGACACCCGCCAACACCCGCTGACGCGCCCTGACGGGCTTGTCTGC
TCCCGGCATCCGCTTACAGACAAGCTGTGACCGTCTCCGGGAGCTGCATGTGTCAGAGGTTTTCACCGTC
ATCACCGAAACGCGCGAGACGAAAGGGCCTCGTGATACGCCTATTTTTATAGGTTAATGTCATGATAATA
ATGGTTTCTTAGACGTCAGGTGGCACTTTTCGGGGAAATGTGCGCGGAACCCCTATTTGTTTATTTTTCT
AAATACATTCAAATATGTATCCGCTCATGAGACAATAACCCTGATAAATGCTTCAATAATATTGAAAAAG
GAAGAGTATGAGTATTCAACATTTCCGTGTCGCCCTTATTCCCTTTTTTGCGGCATTTTGCCTTCCTGTT
TTTGCTCACCCAGAAACGCTGGTGAAAGTAAAAGATGCTGAAGATCAGTTGGGTGCACGAGTGGGTTACA
TCGAACTGGATCTCAACAGCGGTAAGATCCTTGAGAGTTTTCGCCCCGAAGAACGTTTTCCAATGATGAG
CACTTTTAAAGTTCTGCTATGTGGCGCGGTATTATCCCGTATTGACGCCGGGCAAGAGCAACTCGGTCGC
CGCATACACTATTCTCAGAATGACTTGGTTGAGTACTCACCAGTCACAGAAAAGCATCTTACGGATGGCA
TGACAGTAAGAGAATTATGCAGTGCTGCCATAACCATGAGTGATAACACTGCGGCCAACTTACTTCTGAC
AACGATCGGAGGACCGAAGGAGCTAACCGCTTTTTTGCACAACATGGGGGATCATGTAACTCGCCTTGAT
CGTTGGGAACCGGAGCTGAATGAAGCCATACCAAACGACGAGCGTGACACCACGATGCCTGTAGCAATGG
CAACAACGTTGCGCAAACTATTAACTGGCGAACTACTTACTCTAGCTTCCCGGCAACAATTAATAGACTG
GATGGAGGCGGATAAAGTTGCAGGACCACTTCTGCGCTCGGCCCTTCCGGCTGGCTGGTTTATTGCTGAT
AAATCTGGAGCCGGTGAGCGTGGGTCTCGCGGTATCATTGCAGCACTGGGGCCAGATGGTAAGCCCTCCC
GTATCGTAGTTATCTACACGACGGGGAGTCAGGCAACTATGGATGAACGAAATAGACAGATCGCTGAGAT
AGGTGCCTCACTGATTAAGCATTGGTAACTGTCAGACCAAGTTTACTCATATATACTTTAGATTGATTTA
AAACTTCATTTTTAATTTAAAAGGATCTAGGTGAAGATCCTTTTTGATAATCTCATGACCAAAATCCCTT
AACGTGAGTTTTCGTTCCACTGAGCGTCAGACCCCGTAGAAAAGATCAAAGGATCTTCTTGAGATCCTTT
TTTTCTGCGCGTAATCTGCTGCTTGCAAACAAAAAAACCACCGCTACCAGCGGTGGTTTGTTTGCCGGAT
CAAGAGCTACCAACTCTTTTTCCGAAGGTAACTGGCTTCAGCAGAGCGCAGATACCAAATACTGTTCTTC
TAGTGTAGCCGTAGTTAGGCCACCACTTCAAGAACTCTGTAGCACCGCCTACATACCTCGCTCTGCTAAT
CCTGTTACCAGTGGCTGCTGCCAGTGGCGATAAGTCGTGTCTTACCGGGTTGGACTCAAGACGATAGTTA
CCGGATAAGGCGCAGCGGTCGGGCTGAACGGGGGGTTCGTGCACACAGCCCAGCTTGGAGCGAACGACCT
ACACCGAACTGAGATACCTACAGCGTGAGCTATGAGAAAGCGCCACGCTTCCCGAAGGGAGAAAGGCGGA
CAGGTATCCGGTAAGCGGCAGGGTCGGAACAGGAGAGCGCACGAGGGAGCTTCCAGGGGGAAACGCCTGG
TATCTTTATAGTCCTGTCGGGTTTCGCCACCTCTGACTTGAGCGTCGATTTTTGTGATGCTCGTCAGGGG
GGCGGAGCCTATGGAAAAACGCCAGCAACGCGGCCTTTTTACGGTTCCTGGCCTTTTGCTGGCCTTTTGC
TCACATGGCTCGACAGATCT
Features (pLannotate 1.2.2; 23 found; start..end, strand, type, name):
    140..517     +  enhancer       CMV enhancer: human cytomegalovirus immediate early enhancer
    518..729     +  promoter       CMV promoter: human cytomegalovirus (CMV) immediate early promoter
    890..1022    +  intron         chimeric intron: chimera between introns from human β-globin and immunoglobulin heavy chain genes
   1067..1085    +  promoter       T7 promoter: promoter for bacteriophage T7 RNA polymerase
   1095..2030    +  CDS            hRluc: Renilla luciferase human codon-optimized
   2108..2126    +  misc_RNA       MS2 stem loop: stem loop that binds the bacteriophage MS2 coat protein
   2147..2165    +  misc_RNA       MS2 stem loop: stem loop that binds the bacteriophage MS2 coat protein
   2186..2204    +  misc_RNA       MS2 stem loop: stem loop that binds the bacteriophage MS2 coat protein
   2225..2243    +  misc_RNA       MS2 stem loop: stem loop that binds the bacteriophage MS2 coat protein
   2264..2282    +  misc_RNA       MS2 stem loop: stem loop that binds the bacteriophage MS2 coat protein
   2303..2321    +  misc_RNA       MS2 stem loop: stem loop that binds the bacteriophage MS2 coat protein
   2608..2625    -  promoter       T3 promoter (fragment): promoter for bacteriophage T3 RNA polymerase
   2657..2724    +  CDS            lacZα (fragment): LacZα fragment of β-galactosidase; lacZ fragment
   2728..3156    +  rep_origin     f1 ori (sequence partly withheld): f1 bacteriophage origin of replication; arrow indicates direction of (+) strand synthesis
   3184..3235    -  misc_feature   bom (fragment): basis of mobility region from pBR322
   3300..3657    +  promoter       SV40 promoter: SV40 enhancer and early promoter
   3708..4499    +  CDS            neo: KKA2_KLEPN - Also known as kan, nptII. Experimental evidence at protein level: Swiss-Prot protein existence level 1. Resistance to kanamycin, neomycin, paromomycin, ribostamycin, butirosin and gentamicin B. From Klebsiella pneumoniae.
   4566..4614    +  polyA_signal   poly(A) signal: synthetic polyadenylation signal
   4634..4688    -  misc_feature   bom (fragment): basis of mobility region from pBR322
   4790..4825    -  CDS            rop (fragment): Rop protein, which maintains plasmids at low copy number; rop
   4920..5024    +  promoter       AmpR promoter: bla
   5025..5885    +  CDS            AmpR: β-lactamase; bla; confers resistance to ampicillin, carbenicillin, and related antibiotics
   6056..6644    +  rep_origin     ori: high-copy-number ColE1/pMB1/pBR322/pUC origin of replication
