[The description below was written by a language model from this plasmid's Addgene catalogue record and pLannotate feature annotations shown in this document.]
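Description:
pCIneo-RLuc-6xbsMS2-8xlet7_AC is a 6.7 kb mammalian expression plasmid encoding a Renilla luciferase reporter mRNA. The catalogue entry lists the backbone as unknown, but the name and the annotated elements point to a pCI-neo-type vector. It is propagated in E. coli at high copy through a ColE1/pUC-type origin and selected with ampicillin (β-lactamase). An f1 origin is also present, which could allow single-stranded DNA production. For mammalian cells, an SV40 enhancer/early promoter drives a neomycin phosphotransferase gene followed by a synthetic polyadenylation signal, a cassette that permits G418 selection.

The reporter unit consists of the human CMV immediate-early enhancer and promoter and then a chimeric β-globin/immunoglobulin intron, which generally improves expression of the spliced transcript. A T7 promoter that could support in vitro transcription comes next, followed by a human codon-optimized Renilla luciferase coding sequence. Downstream of the luciferase ORF, the feature table marks six evenly spaced MS2 stem loops, which are binding sites for the bacteriophage MS2 coat protein. The insert name also indicates eight let-7 sites. These are not annotated, though an unannotated stretch lies between the last MS2 loop and the T3 promoter fragment. No polyadenylation signal for the reporter transcript is annotated either, and the meaning of the "AC" suffix is not stated.

The record gives the purpose only as mammalian expression of the 6xbsMS2-8xlet7 insert. The associated study concerns how miRISC and the CCR4-NOT complex silence mRNA targets, so this design fits a luciferase readout of let-7-mediated repression. In such a design, the MS2 sites would offer a handle for tethering or capturing MS2 coat protein fusions on the same mRNA. The depositor notes that the supplied sequence may be theoretical rather than fully verified.
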