Addgene plasmid #148433: pCIneo-RLuc-6xbsMS2-8xlet7_AC
Purpose: Mammalian Expression of 6xbsMS2-8xlet7
Depositing lab: Elisa Izaurralde. Depositing organization: Max Planck Institute for Developmental Biology. Publication: miRISC and the CCR4-NOT complex silence mRNA targets independently of 43S ribosomal scanning. Kuzuoglu-Ozturk D, Bhandari D, Huntzinger E, Fauser M, Helms S, Izaurralde E. EMBO J. 2016 Jun 1;35(11):1186-203. doi: 10.15252/embj.201592901. Epub 2016 Mar 23. PubMed 27009120.
Backbone
  Vector backbone: Unknown
  Vector type: Mammalian Expression
Growth in bacteria
  Bacterial resistance: Ampicillin, 100 μg/mL
  Growth temperature: 37°C
  Growth strain: DH5alpha
  Copy number: High Copy
Gene/Insert
  Gene/Insert name: 6xbsMS2-8xlet7
  Species: Other
  Cloning method: Unknown
Terms and licenses: Academic/Nonprofit Terms; Industry Terms: Not Available to Industry
Depositor comments: Plasmids from this collection were made available to the research community and donated after the lab closed. Please note that the sequence provided by the depositing laboratory may be theoretical/predicted or based on Sanger sequencing results. There may be discrepancies between sequencing results obtained by Addgene and the depositor sequence. If an Addgene verified sequence is not available, please contact before placing your order to request that our lab fully sequence the plasmid.
How to cite: pCIneo-RLuc-6xbsMS2-8xlet7_AC was a gift from Elisa Izaurralde (Addgene plasmid # 148433 ; http://n2t.net/addgene:148433 ; RRID:Addgene_148433)
